>Addgene plasmid #71950 | Islr-AP-His | depositor full sequence | sequence record 131136 | Full Sequence
GTCGAGGTCTCGACGGTATCGATTGACATTGATTATTGACTAGCTAGTTATTAATAGTAATCAATTACGG
GGTCATTAGTTCATAGCCCATATATGGAGTTCCGCGTTACATAACTTACGGTAAATGGCCCGCCTGGCTG
ACCGCCCAACGACCCCCGCCCATTGACGTCAATAATGACGTATGTTCCCATAGTAACGCCAATAGGGACT
TTCCATTGACGTCAATGGGTGGAGTATTTACGGTAAACTGCCCACTTGGCAGTACATCAAGTGTATCATA
TGCCAAGTCCGCCCCCTATTGACGTCAATGACGGTAAATGGCCCGCCTGGCATTATGCCCAGTACATGAC
CTTACGGGACTTTCCTACTTGGCAGTACATCTACGTATTAGTCATCGCTATTACCATGGTGATGCGGTTT
TGGCAGTACACCAATGGGCGTGGATAGCGGTTTGACTCACGGGGATTTCCAAGTCTCCACCCCATTGACG
TCAATGGGAGTTTGTTTTGGCACCAAAATCAACGGGACTTTCCAAAATGTCGTAATAACCCCGCCCCGTT
GACGCAAATGGGCGGTAGGCGTGTACGGTGGGAGGTCTATATAAGCAGAGCTCGTTTAGTGAACCGTCAG
ATCGCCTGGAGACGCCATCCACGCTGTTTTGACCTCCATAGAAGACACCGGGACCGATCCAGCCTCCGCG
GCCGGGAACGGTGCATTGGAACGCGGATTCCCCGTGCCAAGAGTGACGTAAGTACCGCCTATAGACTCTA
TAGGCACACCCCTTTGGCTCTTATGCATGCTATACTGTTTTTGGCTTGGGGCCTATACACCCCCGCTTCC
ATATGCTATAGGTGATGGTATAGCTTAGCCTATAGGTGTGGGTTATTGACCATTATTGACCACTCCCCTA
TTGGTGACGATACTTTCCATTACTAATCCATAACATGGCTCTTTGCCACAACTATCTCTATTGGCTATAT
GCCAATACTCTGTCCTTCAGAGACTGACACGGACTCTGTATTTTTACAGGATGGGGTCCCATTTATTATT
TACAAATTCACATATACAACAACGCCGTCCCCCGTGCCCGCAGTTTTTATTAAACATAGCGTGGGATCTC
CACGCGAATCTCGGGTACGTGTTCCGGACATGGGCTCTTCTCCGGTAGCGGCGGAGCTTCCACATCCGAG
CCCTGGTCCCATGCCTCCAGCGGCTCATGGTCGCTCGGCAGCTCCTTGCTCCTAACAGTGGAGGCCAGAC
TTAGGCACAGCACAATGCCCACCACCACCAGTGTGCCGCACAAGGCCGTGGCGGTAGGGTATGTGTCTGA
AAATGAGCTCGGAGATTGGGCTCGCACCGCTGACGCAGATGGAAGACTTAAGGCAGCGGCAGAAGAAGAT
GCAGGCAGCTGAGTTGTTGTATTCTGATAAGAGTCAGAGGTAACTCCCGTTGCGGTGCTGTTAACGGTGG
AGGGCAGTGTAGTCTGAGCAGTACTCGTTGCTGCCGCGCGCGCCACCAGACATAATAGCTGACAGACTAA
CAGACTGTTCCTTTCCATGGGTCTTTTCTGCAGAAGCTTGAATTCTCGAGGATCCGCGGCCGCGCCACCA
TGCGGGCACTGTGCCTGCTTTGTTGGGCTGTTCTCCTGAACCTGGTGCGAGCTTGTCCAGAGCCCTGTGA
CTGTGGGGAGAAGTATGGCTTCCAGATTGCAGACTGTGCCTATCGTGACCTAGAGGGTGTGCCACCGGGC
TTCCCGGCCAATGTGACCACACTGAGCCTGTCAGCCAACAGGCTGCCAGGCCTGCCGGAGGGAGCCTTCA
GGGAAGTGCCCCTATTGCAGTCGCTGTGGCTGGCACACAATGAGATCCGCTCGGTGGCTATTGGTGCTCT
GGCCCCTCTGAGCCATCTCAAGAGTCTGGACCTCAGCCACAACCTCCTCTCTGAGTTTGCCTGGAGCGAC
CTGCACAACCTCAGCGCTCTGCAGCTGCTCAAGATGGACAGCAACGAGTTAGCCTTCATCCCTCGGGACG
CCTTTAGCAGCCTCAGCGCCCTGCGTTCCCTGCAGCTCAACCACAACCGCCTGCACGCGTTGGCCGAGGG
CACCTTCGCACCGCTCACCGCGCTGTCCCACTTGCAGATCAATGACAACCCTTTCGACTGCACCTGTGGC
ATCGTGTGGTTCAAGACATGGGCCCTGGCCTCAGCGGTGTCTATTCCAGAACAGGACAACATTGCCTGTA
CTACACCCCACGTCCTGAAGGGTATCCCACTAGGCCGCCTGCCACCCCTGCCCTGCTCAGCTCCCTCAGT
GCAACTAAGCTACCAGCCCAGCCAAGATGGAGCAGAGCTACGGCCTGGCTTCGTGCTGGCACTCCACTGT
GACGTGGATGGACAGCCAGTCCCCCAGCTCCATTGGCACATTCACACCCCGGGCGGCACGGTGGAGATCG
CCAGTCCTAATGTAGGCACTGATGGACGTGCCCTGCCTGGTGCCCTTGCAACCAGTGGGCAGCCACGCTT
CCAGGCCTTTGCCAATGGCAGCCTGCTTATCCCTGACTTTGGCAAGCTGGAGGAGGGCACCTATAGCTGC
CTGGCCACCAATGAGCTAGGCAGTGCCGAAAGCTCTGTAAATGTGGCATTGGCCACCCCAGGTGAGGGGG
GAGAGGATGCTGTGGGGCACAAGTTCCATGGCAAAGCAGTGGAGGGCAAGGGCTGCTATACGGTTGACAA
CGAGGTACAGCCATCCGGACCGGAAGACAACGTGGTTATCATTTACCTCAGCCGTGCTGGGCCCCCAGAA
GCTGCAATAGCAGCAGACGGGAGGCCTGCGCAGCAGTTCTCTGGCATACTTCTGCTAGGCCAAAGCCTGC
TTGTTCTCTCCTTTTTCTACGGCGCGCCTGGATCTTCCGGAATCATCCCAGTTGAGGAGGAGAACCCGGA
CTTCTGGAACCGCGAGGCAGCCGAGGCCCTGGGTGCCGCCAAGAAGCTGCAGCCTGCACAGACAGCCGCC
AAGAACCTCATCATCTTCCTGGGCGATGGGATGGGGGTGTCTACGGTGACAGCTGCCAGGATCCTAAAAG
GGCAGAAGAAGGACAAACTGGGGCCTGAGATACCCCTGGCCATGGACCGCTTCCCATATGTGGCTCTGTC
CAAGACATACAATGTAGACAAACATGTGCCAGACAGTGGAGCCACAGCCACGGCCTACCTGTGCGGGGTC
AAGGGCAACTTCCAGACCATTGGCTTGAGTGCAGCCGCCCGCTTTAACCAGTGCAACACGACACGCGGCA
ACGAGGTCATCTCCGTGATGAATCGGGCCAAGAAAGCAGGGAAGTCAGTGGGAGTGGTAACCACCACACG
AGTGCAGCACGCCTCGCCAGCCGGCACCTACGCCCACACGGTGAACCGCAACTGGTACTCGGACGCCGAC
GTGCCTGCCTCGGCCCGCCAGGAGGGGTGCCAGGACATCGCTACGCAGCTCATCTCCAACATGGACATTG
ACGTGATCCTAGGTGGGGGCCGAAAGTACATGTTTCGCATGGGAACCCCAGACCCTGAGTACCCAGATGA
CTACAGCCAAGGTGGGACCAGGCTGGACGGGAAGAATCTGGTGCAGGAATGGCTGGCGAAGCGCCAGGGT
GCCCGGTACGTGTGGAACCGCACTGAGCTCATGCAGGCTTCCCTGGACCCGTCTGTGGCCCATCTCATGG
GTCTCTTTGAGCCTGGAGACATGAAATACGAGATCCACCGAGACTCCACACTGGACCCCTCCCTGATGGA
GATGACAGAGGCTGCCCTGCGCCTGCTGAGCAGGAACCCCCGCGGCTTCTTCCTCTTCGTGGAGGGTGGT
CGCATCGACCATGGTCATCATGAAAGCAGGGCTTACCGGGCACTGACTGAGACGATCATGTTCGACGACG
CCATTGAGAGGGCGGGCCAGCTCACCAGCGAGGAGGACACGCTGAGCCTCGTCACTGCCGACCACTCCCA
CGTCTTCTCCTTCGGAGGCTACCCCCTGCGAGGGAGCTCCATCTTCGGGCTGGCCCCTGGCAAGGCCCGG
GACAGGAAGGCCTACACGGTCCTCCTATACGGAAACGGTCCAGGCTATGTGCTCAAGGACGGCGCCCGGC
CGGATGTTACCGAGAGCGAGAGCGGGAGCCCCGAGTATCGGCAGCAGTCAGCAGTGCCCCTGGACGAAGA
GACCCACGCAGGCGAGGACGTGGCGGTGTTCGCGCGCGGCCCGCAGGCGCACCTGGTTCACGGCGTGCAG
GAGCAGACCTTCATAGCGCACGTCATGGCCTTCGCCGCCTGCCTGGAGCCCTACACCGCCTGCGACCTGG
CGCCCCCCGCCGGCACCACCGACGCCGCGCACCCGGGTCATCATCACCATCACCATTAATCTAGAGATCT
TATTAAAGCAGAACTTGTTTATTGCAGCTTATAATGGTTACAAATAAAGCAATAGCATCACAAATTTCAC
AAATAAAGCATTTTTTTCACTGCATTCTAGTTGTGGTTTGTCCAAACTCATCAATGTATCTTATCATGTC
TGGTCGACTCTAGCTAGACTCTTCCGCTTCCTCGCTCACTGACTCGCTGCGCTCGGTCGTTCGGCTGCGG
CGAGCGGTATCAGCTCACTCAAAGGCGGTAATACGGTTATCCACAGAATCAGGGGATAACGCAGGAAAGA
ACATGTGAGCAAAAGGCCAGCAAAAGGCCAGGAACCGTAAAAAGGCCGCGTTGCTGGCGTTTTTCCATAG
GCTCCGCCCCCCTGACGAGCATCACAAAAATCGACGCTCAAGTCAGAGGTGGCGAAACCCGACAGGACTA
TAAAGATACCAGGCGTTTCCCCCTGGAAGCTCCCTCGTGCGCTCTCCTGTTCCGACCCTGCCGCTTACCG
GATACCTGTCCGCCTTTCTCCCTTCGGGAAGCGTGGCGCTTTCTCATAGCTCACGCTGTAGGTATCTCAG
TTCGGTGTAGGTCGTTCGCTCCAAGCTGGGCTGTGTGCACGAACCCCCCGTTCAGCCCGACCGCTGCGCC
TTATCCGGTAACTATCGTCTTGAGTCCAACCCGGTAAGACACGACTTATCGCCACTGGCAGCAGCCACTG
GTAACAGGATTAGCAGAGCGAGGTATGTAGGCGGTGCTACAGAGTTCTTGAAGTGGTGGCCTAACTACGG
CTACACTAGAAGAACAGTATTTGGTATCTGCGCTCTGCTGAAGCCAGTTACCTTCGGAAAAAGAGTTGGT
AGCTCTTGATCCGGCAAACAAACCACCGCTGGTAGCGGTGGTTTTTTTGTTTGCAAGCAGCAGATTACGC
GCAGAAAAAAAGGATCTCAAGAAGATCCTTTGATCTTTTCTACGGGGTCTGACGCTCAGTGGAACGAAAA
CTCACGTTAAGGGATTTTGGTCATGAGATTATCAAAAAGGATCTTCACCTAGATCCTTTTAAATTAAAAA
TGAAGTTTTAAATCAATCTAAAGTATATATGAGTAAACTTGGTCTGACAGTTACCAATGCTTAATCAGTG
AGGCACCTATCTCAGCGATCTGTCTATTTCGTTCATCCATAGTTGCCTGACTCCCCGTCGTGTAGATAAC
TACGATACGGGAGGGCTTACCATCTGGCCCCAGTGCTGCAATGATACCGCGAGACCCACGCTCACCGGCT
CCAGATTTATCAGCAATAAACCAGCCAGCCGGAAGGGCCGAGCGCAGAAGTGGTCCTGCAACTTTATCCG
CCTCCATCCAGTCTATTAATTGTTGCCGGGAAGCTAGAGTAAGTAGTTCGCCAGTTAATAGTTTGCGCAA
CGTTGTTGCCATTGCTACAGGCATCGTGGTGTCACGCTCGTCGTTTGGTATGGCTTCATTCAGCTCCGGT
TCCCAACGATCAAGGCGAGTTACATGATCCCCCATGTTGTGCAAAAAAGCGGTTAGCTCCTTCGGTCCTC
CGATCGTTGTCAGAAGTAAGTTGGCCGCAGTGTTATCACTCATGGTTATGGCAGCACTGCATAATTCTCT
TACTGTCATGCCATCCGTAAGATGCTTTTCTGTGACTGGTGAGTACTCAACCAAGTCATTCTGAGAATAG
TGTATGCGGCGACCGAGTTGCTCTTGCCCGGCGTCAATACGGGATAATACCGCGCCACATAGCAGAACTT
TAAAAGTGCTCATCATTGGAAAACGTTCTTCGGGGCGAAAACTCTCAAGGATCTTACCGCTGTTGAGATC
CAGTTCGATGTAACCCACTCGTGCACCCAACTGATCTTCAGCATCTTTTACTTTCACCAGCGTTTCTGGG
TGAGCAAAAACAGGAAGGCAAAATGCCGCAAAAAAGGGAATAAGGGCGACACGGAAATGTTGAATACTCA
TACTCTTCCTTTTTCAATATTATTGAAGCATTTATCAGGGTTATTGTCTCATGAGCGGATACATATTTGA
ATGTATTTAGAAAAATAAACAAATAGGGGTTCCGCGCACATTTCCCCGAAAAGTGCCACCTGACGTCTAA
GAAACCATTATTATCATGACATTAACCTATAAAAATAGGCGTATCACGAGGCCCTTTCGTCTCGCGCGTT
TCGGTGATGACGGTGAAAACCTCTGACACATGCAGCTCCCGGAGGAATGTGTGTCAGTTAGGGTGTGGAA
AGTCCCCAGGCTCCCCAGGCAGGCAGAAGTATGCAAAGCATGCATCTCAATTAGTCAGCAACCAGGTGTG
GAAAGTCCCCAGGCTCCCCAGCAGGCAGAAGTATGCAAAGCATGCATCTCAATTAGTCAGCAACCATAGT
CCCGCCCCTAACTCCGCCCATCCCGCCCCTAACTCCGCCCAGTTCCGCCCATTCTCCGCCCCATGGCTGA
CTAATTTTTTTTATTTATGCAGAGGCCGAGGCCGCCTCTGCCTCTGAGCTATTCCAGAAGTAGTGAGGAG
GCTTTTTTGGAGGCCTAGGCTTTTGCAAAAAGCTCCCGGGAGCTTGTATATCCATTTTCGTCCCGGAGAC
GGTCACAGCTTGTCTGTAAGCGGATGCCGGGAGCAGACAAGCCCGTCAGGGCGCGTCAGCGGGTGTTGGC
GGGTGTCGGGGCTGGCTTAACTATGCGGCATCAGAGCAGATTGTACTGAGAGTGCACCATATGCGGTGTG
AAATACCGCACAGATGCGTAAGGAGAAAATACCGCATCAGGAAATTGTAAGCGTTAATATTTTGTTAAAA
TTCGCGTTAAATTTTTGTTAAATCAGCTCATTTTTTAACCAATAGGCCGAAATCGGCAAAATCCCTTATA
AATCAAAAGAATAGACCGAGATAGGGT
[37 nt withheld, positions 7308-7344]
AAAGAACGTGGACTCCAACGTCAAAGG
[49 nt withheld, positions 7372-7420]
T
[91 nt withheld, positions 7422-7512]
G
[124 nt withheld, positions 7514-7637]
CCATTCGCCATTCAGGCTGCGCAACTGTTGGGAAGGGCGATCGGTGCGGGCCTCTTCGCTATTACGCCAG
CTGGCGAAAGGGGGATGTGCTGCAAGGCGATTAAGTTGGGTAACGCCAGGGTTTTCCCAGTCACGACGTT
GTAAAACGACGGCCAGTGAATT
Features (pLannotate 1.2.2; 14 found; start..end, strand, type, name):
     25..408     +  enhancer       CMV enhancer: human cytomegalovirus immediate early enhancer
    410..609     +  promoter       CMV promoter: human cytomegalovirus (CMV) immediate early promoter
    748..1573    +  intron         CMV intron A: human cytomegalovirus intron A (Chapman et al., 1991)
   1610..2890    +  CDS            Islr: ISLR_MOUSE - Experimental evidence at protein level: Swiss-Prot protein existence level 1. From Mus musculus (Mouse).
   2912..4363    +  CDS            SEAP: secreted alkaline phosphatase from human placenta The natural enzyme has a C-terminal transmembrane sequence that is replaced by a GPI anchor.
   4422..4543    +  polyA_signal   SV40 poly(A) signal: SV40 polyadenylation signal
   4752..5340    -  rep_origin     ori: high-copy-number ColE1/pMB1/pBR322/pUC origin of replication
   5511..6371    -  CDS            AmpR: β-lactamase; bla; confers resistance to ampicillin, carbenicillin, and related antibiotics
   6372..6476    -  promoter       AmpR promoter: bla
   6571..6606    +  CDS            rop (fragment): Rop protein, which maintains plasmids at low copy number; rop
   6629..6959    +  promoter       SV40 promoter: SV40 enhancer and early promoter
   7082..7181    +  misc_feature   bom (fragment): basis of mobility region from pBR322
   7209..7637    -  rep_origin     f1 ori (sequence partly withheld): f1 bacteriophage origin of replication; arrow indicates direction of (+) strand synthesis
   7641..7798    -  CDS            lacZα (fragment): LacZα fragment of β-galactosidase; lacZ fragment
