[The description below was written by a language model from this plasmid's Addgene catalogue record and pLannotate feature annotations shown in this document.]
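Description:
Islr-AP-His is a mammalian expression plasmid of about 7.8 kb built on the pCMVi-SV40ori backbone. It produces mouse Islr (immunoglobulin superfamily containing leucine-rich repeat, also known as Meflin) fused at its C terminus to alkaline phosphatase and a 6X histidine tag. Transcription is driven by the human cytomegalovirus immediate early enhancer and promoter, followed by CMV intron A, an element commonly included to boost expression in mammalian cells. The 1,281 bp Islr coding sequence, described in the record as the entire protein, sits between retained NotI and AscI sites. It is followed by a backbone-encoded human placental secreted alkaline phosphatase (SEAP) coding sequence. The histidine tag is listed in the catalogue but not separately annotated in the feature table. An SV40 polyadenylation signal ends the transcription unit.

In bacteria the plasmid replicates from a high-copy ColE1/pUC-type origin and is selected with ampicillin through the β-lactamase gene. The backbone also carries an SV40 enhancer/early promoter region, consistent with the "SV40ori" in the backbone name; such regions generally permit episomal replication in cells expressing SV40 large T antigen. An f1 phage origin and small remnant fragments of rop, bom and lacZα are also present, and these fragments appear to be cloning vestiges.

The AP moiety provides an enzymatic readout for detecting and quantifying the fusion protein, and the His tag allows capture or purification. The associated publication describes an extracellular biochemical screen for binding interactions among neuronal cell-surface recognition proteins in the retina, suggesting the construct supplied an AP-tagged protein for such binding assays, although the record does not spell out its exact role.
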