Addgene plasmid #71950: Islr-AP-His
Purpose: Expresses the entire Islr protein, C-terminally fused to alkaline phosphatase + 6X histidine tag.
Depositing lab: Woj Wojtowicz. Depositing organization: University of California, Berkeley. Publication: An extracellular biochemical screen reveals that FLRTs and Unc5s mediate neuronal subtype recognition in the retina. Visser JJ, Cheng Y, Perry SC, Chastain AB, Parsa B, Masri SS, Ray TA, Kay JN, Wojtowicz WM. Elife. 2015 Dec 3;4. pii: e08149. doi: 10.7554/eLife.08149. PubMed 26633812.
Backbone
  Vector backbone: pCMVi-SV40ori
  Vector type: Mammalian Expression
Growth in bacteria
  Bacterial resistance: Ampicillin, 100 μg/mL
  Growth temperature: 37°C
  Growth strain: DH5alpha
  Copy number: High Copy
Gene/Insert
  Gene/Insert name: Islr (alt names: Immunoglobulin superfamily containing leucine-rich repeat; NCBI gene ID 26968; Reference sequence NM_001195431.1)
  Species: M. musculus (mouse)
  Insert size (bp): 1281
  Entrez Gene: Islr (a.k.a. AW553146, Meflin)
  Promoter: CMV
  Tag / fusion protein: AP-His (C terminal on backbone)
  Cloning method: Restriction Enzyme; 5′ cloning site NotI (not destroyed); 3′ cloning site AscI (not destroyed)
  Sequencing primers: 5′ GTCAGAGGTAACTCCCGTTGC; 3′ GAGGTTCTTGGCGGCTGTC
Terms and licenses: Academic/Nonprofit Terms; Industry Terms: Not Available to Industry
How to cite: Islr-AP-His was a gift from Woj Wojtowicz (Addgene plasmid # 71950 ; http://n2t.net/addgene:71950 ; RRID:Addgene_71950)
