>Addgene plasmid #71950 | Islr-AP-His | addgene partial sequence | sequence record 135233 | pMRB101-F 5'-aagatgcaggcagctgagtt-3'
CGTTGCGGTGCTGTTAACGGTGGAGGGCAGTGTAGTCTGAGCAGTACTCGTTGCTGCCGCGCGCGCCACC
AGACATAATAGCTGACAGACTAACAGACTGTTCCTTTCCATGGGTCTTTTCTGCAGAAGCTTGAATTCTC
GAGGATCCGCGGCCGCGCCACCATGCGGGCACTGTGCCTGCTTTGTTGGGCTGTTCTCCTGAACCTGGTG
CGAGCTTGTCCAGAGCCCTGTGACTGTGGGGAGAAGTATGGCTTCCAGATTGCAGACTGTGCCTATCGTG
ACCTAGAGGGTGTGCCACCGGGCTTCCCGGCCAATGTGACCACACTGAGCCTGTCAGCCAACAGGCTGCC
AGGCCTGCCGGAGGGAGCCTTCAGGGAAGTGCCCCTATTGCAGTCGCTGTGGCTGGCACACAATGAGATC
CGCTCGGTGGCTATTGGTGCTCTGGCCCCTCTGAGCCATCTCAAGAGTCTGGACCTCAGCCACAACCTCC
TCTCTGAGTTTGCCTGGAGCGACCTGCACAACCTCAGCGCTCTGCAGCTGCTCAAGATGGACAGCAACGA
GTTAGCCTTCATCCCTCGGGACGCCTTTAGCAGCCTCAGCGCCCTGCGTTCCCTGCAGCTCAACCACAAC
CGCCTGCACGCGTTGGCCGAGGGCACCTTCGCACCGCTCACCGCGCTGTCCCACTTGCAGATCAATGACA
ACCCTTTCGACTGCACCTGTGGCATCGTGTGGTTCAAGACATGGGCCCTGGCCTCAGCGGTGTCTATTCC
AGAACAGGACAACATTGCCTGTACTACACCC
