>Addgene plasmid #71950 | Islr-AP-His | addgene partial sequence | sequence record 136998 | SV40pA-R 5'-GAAATTTGTGATGCTATTGC-3'
GTTCTGCTTTAATAAGATCTCTAGATTAATGGTGATGGTGATGATGACCCGGGTGCGCGGCGTCGGTGGT
GCCGGCGGGGGGCGCCAGGTCGCAGGCGGTGTAGGGCTCCAGGCAGGCGGCGAAGGCCATGACGTGCGCT
ATGAAGGTCTGCTCCTGCACGCCGTGAACCAGGTGCGCCTGCGGGCCGCGCGCGAACACCGCCACGTCCT
CGCCTGCGTGGGTCTCTTCGTCCAGGGGCACTGCTGACTGCTGCCGATACTCGGGGCTCCCGCTCTCGCT
CTCGGTAACATCCGGCCGGGCGCCGTCCTTGAGCACATAGCCTGGACCGTTTCCGTATAGGAGGACCGTG
TAGGCCTTCCTGTCCCGGGCCTTGCCAGGGGCCAGCCCGAAGATGGAGCTCCCTCGCAGGGGGTAGCCTC
CGAAGGAGAAGACGTGGGAGTGGTCGGCAGTGACGAGGCTCAGCGTGTCCTCCTCGCTGGTGAGCTGGCC
CGCCCTCTCAATGGCGTCGTCGAACATGATCGTCTCAGTCAGTGCCCGGTAAGCCCTGCTTTCATGATGA
CCATGGTCGATGCGACCACCCTCCACGAAGAGGAAGAAGCCGCGGGGGTTCCTGCTCAGCAGGCGCAGGG
CAGCCTCTGTCATCTCCATCAGGGAGGGGTCCAGTGTGGAGTCTCGGTGGATCTCGTATTTCATGTCTCC
AGGCTCAAAGAGACCCATGAGATGGGTCACAGACGGGTCCAGGGAAGCCTGCATGAGCTCAGTGCGGTTC
CACACATACCGGGCACCCTGGCGCTTCGCCAGCCATTCCTGCACCAGATTCTTCCCGTCCAGCCTGG
